>Addgene plasmid #160228 | pMMLV-mRFP1-P2A-Puro | addgene full sequence | sequence record 317507 | Addgene NGS Result
AATGAAAGACCCCACCTGTAGGTTTGGCAAGCTAGCTTAAGTAACGCCATTTTGCAAGGCATGGAAAAAT
ACATAACTGAGAATAGAAAAGTTCAGATCAAGGTCAGGAACAGATGGAACAGCTGAATATGGGCCAAACA
GGATATCTGTGGTAAGCAGTTCCTGCCCCGGCTCAGGGCCAAGAACAGATGGAACAGCTGAATATGGGCC
AAACAGGATATCTGTGGTAAGCAGTTCCTGCCCCGGCTCAGGGCCAAGAACAGATGGTCCCCAGATGCGG
TCCAGCCCTCAGCAGTTTCTAGAGAACCATCAGATGTTTCCAGGGTGCCCCAAGGACCTGAAATGACCCT
GTGCCTTATTTGAACTAACCAATCAGTTCGCTTCTCGCTTCTGTTCGCGCGCTTCTGCTCCCCGAGCTCA
ATAAAAGAGCCCACAACCCCTCACTCGGCGCGCCAGTCCTCCGATTGACTGAGTCGCCCGGGTACCCGTG
TATCCAATAAACCCTCTTGCAGTTGCATCCGACTTGTGGTCTCGCTGTTCCTTGGGAGGGTCTCCTCTGA
GTGATTGACTACCCGTCAGCGGGGGTCTTTCATTTGGGGGCTCGTCCGGGATCGGGAGACCCCTGCCCAG
GGACCACCGACCCACCACCGGGAGGTAAGCTGGCCAGCAACTTATCTGTGTCTGTCCGATTGTCTAGTGT
CTATGACTGATTTTATGCGCCTGCGTCGGTACTAGTTAGCTAACTAGCTCTGTATCTGGCGGACCCGTGG
TGGAACTGACGAGTTCGGAACACCCGGCCGCAACCCTGGGAGACGTCCCAGGGACTTCGGGGGCCGTTTT
TGTGGCCCGACCTGAGTCCAAAAATCCCGATCGTTTTGGACTCTTTGGTGCACCCCCCTAATAGGAGGGA
TATGTGGTTCTGGTAGGAGACGAGAACCTAAAACAGTTCCCGCCTCCGTCTGAATTTTTGCTTTCGGTTT
GGGACCGAAGCCGCGCCGCGCGTCTTGTCTGCTGCAGCATCGTTCTGTGTTGTCTCTGTCTGACTGTGTT
TCTGTATTTGTCTGAAAATTAGGGCCAGACTGTTACCACTCCCTTAAGTTTGACCTTAGGTCACTGGAAA
GATGTCGAGCGGATCGCTCACAACCAGTCGGTAGATGTCAAGAAGAGACGTTGGGTTACCTTCTGCTCTG
CAGAATGGCCAACCTTTAACGTCGGATGGCCGCGAGACGGCACCTTTAACCGAGACCTCATCACCCAGGT
TAAGATCAAGGTCTTTTCACCTGGCCCGCATGGACACCCAGACCAGGTCCCCTACATCGTGACCTGGGAA
GCCTTGGCTTTTGACCCCCCTCCCTGGGTCAAGCCCTTTGTACACCCTAAGCCTCCGCCTCCTCTTCCTC
CATCCGCCCCGTCTCTCCCCCTTGAACCTCCTCGTTCGACCCCGCCTCGATCCTCCCTTTATCCAGCCCT
CACTCCTTCTCTAGGCGCCCCCATATGGCCATATGAGATCTTATATGGGGCACCCCCGCCCCTTGTAAAC
TTCCCTGACCCTGACATGACAAGAGTTACTAACAGCCCCTCTCTCCAAGCTCACTTACAGGCTCTCTACT
TAGTCCAGCACGAAGTCTGGAGACCTCTGGCGGCAGCCTACCAAGAACAACTGGACCGACCGGTGGTACC
TCACCCTTACCGAGTCGGCGACACAGTGTGGGTCCGCCGACACCAGACTAAGAACCTAGAACCTCGCTGG
AAAGGACCTTACACAGTCCTGCTGACCACCCCCACCGCCCTCAAAGTAGACGGCATCGCAGCTTGGATAC
ACGCCGCCCACGTGAAGGCTGCCGACCCCGGGGGTGGACCATCCTCTAGACTGCCGGATCTAGCTAGTTA
ATTAAGGATCCCAGTGTGGTGGTACGGGAAATCACAAGTTTGTACAAAAAAGCAGGCTGCCACCATGGCC
TCCTCCGAGGACGTCATCAAGGAGTTCATGCGCTTCAAGGTGCGCATGGAGGGCTCCGTGAACGGCCACG
AGTTCGAGATCGAGGGCGAGGGCGAGGGCCGCCCCTACGAGGGCACCCAGACCGCCAAGCTGAAGGTGAC
CAAGGGCGGCCCCCTGCCCTTCGCCTGGGACATCCTGTCCCCTCAGTTCCAGTACGGCTCCAAGGCCTAC
GTGAAGCACCCCGCCGACATCCCCGACTACTTGAAGCTGTCCTTCCCCGAGGGCTTCAAGTGGGAGCGCG
TGATGAACTTCGAGGACGGCGGCGTGGTGACCGTGACCCAGGACTCCTCCCTGCAGGACGGCGAGTTCAT
CTACAAGGTGAAGCTGCGCGGCACCAACTTCCCCTCCGACGGCCCCGTAATGCAGAAGAAGACCATGGGC
TGGGAGGCCTCCACCGAGCGGATGTACCCCGAGGACGGCGCCCTGAAGGGCGAGATCAAGATGAGGCTGA
AGCTGAAGGACGGCGGCCACTACGACGCCGAGGTCAAGACCACCTACATGGCCAAGAAGCCCGTGCAGCT
GCCCGGCGCCTACAAGACCGACATCAAGCTGGACATCACCTCCCACAACGAGGACTACACCATCGTGGAA
CAGTACGAGCGCGCCGAGGGCCGCCACTCCACCGGCGCCGGAAGCGGAGCCACGAACTTCTCTCTGTTAA
AGCAAGCAGGAGATGTTGAAGAAAACCCCGGGCCTATGACCGAGTACAAGCCCACGGTGCGCCTCGCCAC
CCGCGACGACGTCCCCAGGGCCGTACGCACCCTCGCCGCCGCGTTCGCCGACTACCCCGCCACGCGCCAC
ACCGTCGATCCGGACCGCCACATCGAGCGGGTCACCGAGCTGCAAGAACTCTTCCTCACGCGCGTCGGGC
TCGACATCGGCAAGGTGTGGGTCGCGGACGACGGCGCCGCGGTGGCGGTCTGGACCACGCCGGAGAGCGT
CGAAGCGGGGGCGGTGTTCGCCGAGATCGGCCCGCGCATGGCCGAGTTGAGCGGTTCCCGGCTGGCCGCG
CAGCAACAGATGGAAGGCCTCCTGGCGCCGCACCGGCCCAAGGAGCCCGCGTGGTTCCTGGCCACCGTCG
GCGTCTCGCCCGACCACCAGGGCAAGGGTCTGGGCAGCGCCGTCGTGCTCCCCGGAGTGGAGGCGGCCGA
GCGCGCCGGGGTGCCCGCCTTCCTGGAGACCTCCGCGCCCCGCAACCTCCCCTTCTACGAGCGGCTCGGC
TTCACCGTCACCGCCGACGTCGAGGTGCCCGAAGGACCGCGCACCTGGTGCATGACCCGCAAGCCCGGTG
CCTGAACCCAGCTTTCTTGTACAAAGTGGTGATATTCCAGCTGAGCGCCGGTCGCTACCATTACCAGTTG
GTCTGGTGTCAAAAATAATAATAACCGGGCAGGCCATGTCTGCCCGTATTTCGCGTAAGGAAATCCATTA
TGTACTATTTAAACTCGAGCGGCCGCCAGCACAGTGGTCGACGATAAAATAAAAGATTTTATTTAGTCTC
CAGAAAAAGGGGGGAATGAAAGACCCCACCTGTAGGTTTGGCAAGCTAGCTTAAGTAACGCCATTTTGCA
AGGCATGGAAAAATACATAACTGAGAATAGAGAAGTTCAGATCAAGGTCAGGAACAGATGGAACAGCTGA
ATATGGGCCAAACAGGATATCTGTGGTAAGCAGTTCCTGCCCCGGCTCAGGGCCAAGAACAGATGGAACA
GCTGAATATGGGCCAAACAGGATATCTGTGGTAAGCAGTTCCTGCCCCGGCTCAGGGCCAAGAACAGATG
GTCCCCAGATGCGGTCCAGCCCTCAGCAGTTTCTAGAGAACCATCAGATGTTTCCAGGGTGCCCCAAGGA
CCTGAAATGACCCTGTGCCTTATTTGAACTAACCAATCAGTTCGCTTCTCGCTTCTGTTCGCGCGCTTCT
GCTCCCCGAGCTCAATAAAAGAGCCCACAACCCCTCACTCGGGGCGCCAGTCCTCCGATTGACTGAGTCG
CCCGGGTACCCGTGTATCCAATAAACCCTCTTGCAGTTGCATCCGACTTGTGGTCTCGCTGTTCCTTGGG
AGGGTCTCCTCTGAGTGATTGACTACCCGTCAGCGGGGGTCTTTCACATGCAGCATGTATCAAAATTAAT
TTGGTTTTTTTTCTTAAGTATTTACATTAAATGGCCATAGTTGCATTAATGAATCGGCCAACGCGCGGGG
AGAGGCGGTTTGCGTATTGGGCGCTCTTCCGCTTCCTCGCTCACTGACTCGCTGCGCTCGGTCGTTCGGC
TGCGGCGAGCGGTATCAGCTCACTCAAAGGCGGTAATACGGTTATCCACAGAATCAGGGGATAACGCAGG
AAAGAACATGTGAGCAAAAGGCCAGCAAAAGGCCAGGAACCGTAAAAAGGCCGCGTTGCTGGCGTTTTTC
CATAGGCTCCGCCCCCCTGACGAGCATCACAAAAATCGACGCTCAAGTCAGAGGTGGCGAAACCCGACAG
GACTATAAAGATACCAGGCGTTTCCCCCTGGAAGCTCCCTCGTGCGCTCTCCTGTTCCGACCCTGCCGCT
TACCGGATACCTGTCCGCCTTTCTCTCTTCGGGAAGCGTGGCGCTTTCTCATAGCTCACGCTGTAGGTAT
CTCAGTTCGGTGTAGGTCGTTCGCTCCAAGCTGGGCTGTGTGCACGAACCCCCCGTTCAGCCCGACCGCT
GCGCCTTATCCGGTAACTATCGTCTTGAGTCCAACCCGGTAAGACACGACTTATCGCCACTGGCAGCAGC
CACTGGTAACAGGATTAGCAGAGCGAGGTATGTAGGCGGTGCTACAGAGTTCTTGAAGTGGTGGCCTAAC
TACGGCTACACTAGAAGAACAGTATTTGGTATCTGCGCTCTGCTGAAGCCAGTTACCTTCGGAAAAAGAG
TTGGTAGCTCTTGATCCGGCAAACAAACCACCGCTGGTAGCGGTGGTTTTTTTGTTTGCAAGCAGCAGAT
TACGCGCAGAAAAAAAGGATCTCAAGAAGATCCTTTGATCTTTTCTACGGGGTCTGACGCTCAGTGGAAC
GAAAACTCACGTTAAGGGATTTTGGTCATGAGATTATCAAAAAGGATCTTCACCTAGATCCTTTTGCGGC
CGGCCGCAAATCAATCTAAAGTATATATGAGTAAACTTGGTCTGACAGTTACCAATGCTTAATCAGTGAG
GCACCTATCTCAGCGATCTGTCTATTTCGTTCATCCATAGTTGCCTGACTCCCCGTCGTGTAGATAACTA
CGATACGGGAGGGCTTACCATCTGGCCCCAGTGCTGCAATGATACCGCGAGACCCACGCTCACCGGCTCC
AGATTTATCAGCAATAAACCAGCCAGCCGGAAGGGCCGAGCGCAGAAGTGGTCCTGCAACTTTATCCGCC
TCCATCCAGTCTATTAATTGTTGCCGGGAAGCTAGAGTAAGTAGTTCGCCAGTTAATAGTTTGCGCAACG
TTGTTGCCATTGCTACAGGCATCGTGGTGTCACGCTCGTCGTTTGGTATGGCTTCATTCAGCTCCGGTTC
CCAACGATCAAGGCGAGTTACATGATCCCCCATGTTGTGCAAAAAAGCGGTTAGCTCCTTCGGTCCTCCG
ATCGTTGTCAGAAGTAAGTTGGCCGCAGTGTTATCACTCATGGTTATGGCAGCACTGCATAATTCTCTTA
CTGTCATGCCATCCGTAAGATGCTTTTCTGTGACTGGTGAGTACTCAACCAAGTCATTCTGAGAATAGTG
TATGCGGCGACCGAGTTGCTCTTGCCCGGCGTCAATACGGGATAATACCGCGCCACATAGCAGAACTTTA
AAAGTGCTCATCATTGGAAAACGTTCTTCGGGGCGAAAACTCTCAAGGATCTTACCGCTGTTGAGATCCA
GTTCGATGTAACCCACTCGTGCACCCAACTGATCTTCAGCATCTTTTACTTTCACCAGCGTTTCTGGGTG
AGCAAAAACAGGAAGGCAAAATGCCGCAAAAAAGGGAATAAGGGCGACACGGAAATGTTGAATACTCATA
CTCTTCCTTTTTCAATATTATTGAAGCATTTATCAGGGTTATTGTCTCATGAGCGGATACATATTTGAAT
GTATTTAGAAAAATAAACAAATAGGGGTTCCGCGCACATTTCCCCGAAAAGTGCCACCTGCAT
Features (pLannotate 1.2.2; 16 found; start..end, strand, type, name):
      1..594     +  LTR            LTR: long terminal repeat from Moloney murine leukemia virus
    657..856     +  misc_feature   MMLV Ψ: packaging signal of Moloney murine leukemia virus (MMLV)
    908..996     +  misc_feature   MESV Ψ (fragment): packaging signal of murine embryonic stem cell virus
   1073..1489    +  CDS            gag (truncated): truncated Moloney murine leukemia virus (MMLV) gag gene lacking the start codon
   1499..1873    +  misc_feature   pol region: Moloney murine leukemia virus (MMLV) pol region containing the splice acceptor site
   1924..1948    +  protein_bind   attB1: mutant version of attB; recombination site for the Gateway® BP reaction BP Clonase™
   1955..2629    +  CDS            mRFP1: mRFP1 is a basic (constitutively fluorescent) red fluorescent protein published in 2002, derived from Discosoma sp.. It is reported to be a somewhat slowly-maturing monomer with low acid sensitivity.
   2639..2691    +  CDS            P2A (fragment): 2A peptide from porcine teschovirus-1 polyprotein Eukaryotic ribosomes fail to insert a peptide bond between the Gly and Pro residues, yielding separate polypeptides.
   2696..3295    +  CDS            PuroR: puromycin N-acetyltransferase; pac from Streptomyces alboniger; confers resistance to puromycin
   3296..3320    -  protein_bind   attB2: mutant version of attB; recombination site for the Gateway® BP reaction BP Clonase™
   3515..3636    +  LTR            3' LTR (ΔU3) (fragment): self-inactivating 3' long terminal repeat (LTR) from Moloney murine leukemia virus
   3637..4106    +  LTR            LTR: long terminal repeat from Moloney murine leukemia virus
   4172..4224    -  CDS            lacI (fragment): lac repressor; lacI; The lac repressor binds to the lac operator to inhibit transcription in E. coli. This inhibition can be relieved by adding lactose or isopropyl-β-D-thiogalactopyranoside (IPTG).
   4407..4995    -  rep_origin     ori: high-copy-number ColE1/pMB1/pBR322/pUC origin of replication
   5159..6019    -  CDS            AmpR: β-lactamase; bla; confers resistance to ampicillin, carbenicillin, and related antibiotics
   6020..6124    -  promoter       AmpR promoter: bla
