[The description below was written by a language model from this plasmid's Addgene catalogue record and pLannotate feature annotations shown in this document.]
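Description:
pMMLV-mRFP1-P2A-Puro is a 6,153 bp Moloney murine leukemia virus (MMLV)-based gammaretroviral transfer vector built on a commercially sourced pMMLV backbone. It is maintained in E. coli as a high-copy plasmid through a ColE1/pUC-type origin and selected with ampicillin via the β-lactamase gene and its native promoter. A short lacI fragment annotated next to the origin appears to be a backbone remnant rather than a functional element.

The viral portion begins with a full MMLV 5′ LTR, which the record lists as the promoter driving the insert. It is followed by the MMLV packaging signal (with a short match to the MESV Ψ), a truncated gag lacking its start codon that extends the packaging region, and a pol segment carrying the splice acceptor. Downstream, flanked by attB1 and attB2 sites left from Gateway cloning, sits a 1,341 bp synthetic cassette. It encodes the monomeric red fluorescent protein mRFP1 joined through a P2A ribosome-skipping peptide to puromycin N-acetyltransferase, so one transcript yields the reporter and the resistance enzyme as separate polypeptides. The 3′ end is annotated as two adjacent LTR matches, one labelled as a fragment of a ΔU3 self-inactivating LTR. Because expression is attributed to the LTR and no internal promoter is annotated, this is probably one ordinary 3′ LTR split by the annotation software, although the record does not settle the point.

The plasmid carries no functional gag, pol or env genes, so these must be supplied in trans to produce replication-defective particles. Transduced mammalian cells integrate the provirus, fluoresce red and can be enriched with puromycin, which suits stable labelling of cell populations, for example to tell them apart in mixed cultures.
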