Addgene plasmid #160228: pMMLV-mRFP1-P2A-Puro
Purpose: Expresses mRFP in mammalian cells
Depositing lab: Jason Sheltzer. Depositing organization: Cold Spring Harbor Laboratory. Publication: Chromosomal instability accelerates the evolution of resistance to anti-cancer therapies. Lukow DA, Sausville EL, Suri P, Chunduri NK, Wieland A, Leu J, Smith JC, Girish V, Kumar AA, Kendall J, Wang Z, Storchova Z, Sheltzer JM. Dev Cell. 2021 Sep 13;56(17):2427-2439.e4. doi: 10.1016/j.devcel.2021.07.009. Epub 2021 Aug 4. PubMed 34352222.
Backbone
  Vector backbone: pMMLV
  Backbone manufacturer: VectorBuilder
  Backbone size w/o insert (bp): 4812
  Total vector size (bp): 6153
  Vector type: Mammalian Expression, Bacterial Expression, Retroviral
Growth in bacteria
  Bacterial resistance: Ampicillin, 100 μg/mL
  Growth temperature: 37°C
  Growth strain: NEB Stable
  Copy number: High Copy
Gene/Insert
  Gene/Insert name: mRFP1-P2A-Puro
  Species: Synthetic
  Insert size (bp): 1341
  Promoter: LTR
  Cloning method: Gateway Cloning
  Sequencing primers: 5′ mCherry-R; 3′ Puro-F
Resource information
  A portion of this plasmid was derived from a plasmid made by: VectorBuilder
Terms and licenses: Academic/Nonprofit Terms; Industry Terms: Not Available to Industry
How to cite: pMMLV-mRFP1-P2A-Puro was a gift from Jason Sheltzer (Addgene plasmid # 160228 ; http://n2t.net/addgene:160228 ; RRID:Addgene_160228)
